Addgene plasmid #159348: INS-2A-luciferase-2A-tdT
Purpose: Human INS targeting vector for knockin of 2A separated luciferase and tdTomato. Targeted cells will be puromycin resistant.
Depositing lab: Rudolf Jaenisch. Publication: Human T Cells Expressing a CD19 CAR-T Receptor Provide Insights into Mechanisms of Human CD19-Positive beta Cell Destruction. Ma H, Jeppesen JF, Jaenisch R. Cell Rep Med. 2020 Sep 22;1(6):100097. doi: 10.1016/j.xcrm.2020.100097. eCollection 2020 Sep 22. PubMed 33205073.
Backbone
  Vector backbone: PL253
  Vector type: INS locus knockin donor vector
  Selectable markers: Puromycin
Growth in bacteria
  Bacterial resistance: Ampicillin, 100 μg/mL
  Growth temperature: 30°C
  Growth strain: NEB Stable ; Stbl 3
  Copy number: High Copy
Gene/Insert
  Gene/Insert name: Luciferase-2A-tdTomato
  Cloning method: Gibson Cloning
  Sequencing primers: 5′ ctggagaactactgcaacggtacc
Terms and licenses: Academic/Nonprofit Terms; Industry Terms: Not Available to Industry
How to cite: INS-2A-luciferase-2A-tdT was a gift from Rudolf Jaenisch (Addgene plasmid # 159348 ; http://n2t.net/addgene:159348 ; RRID:Addgene_159348)
