[The description below was written by a language model from this plasmid's Addgene catalogue record and pLannotate feature annotations shown in this document.]
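Description:
INS-2A-luciferase-2A-tdT is a roughly 20.5 kb gene-targeting donor built on the PL253 backbone, designed to knock a dual reporter into the human insulin (INS) locus by homologous recombination. It is propagated in E. coli as a high-copy plasmid through a ColE1/pUC-type origin with ampicillin selection. It also carries an f1 origin and the T3/T7 and lac-derived remnants typical of its cloning-vector ancestry.

The 5′ homology region spans several kilobases of genomic sequence. It includes a fragment matching the neighbouring TH gene and two INS coding segments; the annotation tool labelled these by similarity to sheep and rabbit insulin, but by the record's purpose they are presumably the human exons. Downstream of the last INS segment lie a short HA-tag-like fragment, firefly luciferase (luc+) and tdTomato. According to the catalogue entry these are separated by 2A peptides, although the 2A sequences are not annotated in the table. After correct targeting, a single INS-driven transcript should therefore yield insulin, luciferase and tdTomato as separate proteins, so that insulin-expressing cells are both bioluminescent and fluorescent.

An SV40 poly(A) signal follows the reporters, then a loxP-flanked positive selection cassette in which a CAG promoter (CMV enhancer, chicken β-actin promoter, chimeric intron) drives puromycin resistance with a bGH poly(A) signal. The loxP sites would allow Cre-mediated removal of this cassette. The unannotated stretch after the second loxP site presumably serves as the 3′ homology arm. Beyond it sits an HSV thymidine kinase cassette, which in PL253-type vectors provides negative selection against random integration. The associated publication concerns human β cell destruction by CAR-T cells, consistent with using the reporters to track β cells.
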