Features (pLannotate 1.2.2; 34 found; start..end, strand, type, name):
     15..136     +  polyA_signal   SV40 poly(A) signal: SV40 polyadenylation signal
    181..214     -  protein_bind   loxP: Cre-mediated recombination occurs in the 8-bp core sequence (GCATACAT). Cre recombinase
    255..634     +  enhancer       CMV enhancer: human cytomegalovirus immediate early enhancer
    636..913     +  promoter       chicken β-actin promoter: No description available
    914..1930    +  intron         chimeric intron: chimera between introns from chicken β-actin and rabbit β-globin
   1991..2590    +  CDS            PuroR (fragment): puromycin N-acetyltransferase; pac from Streptomyces; confers resistance to puromycin
   2591..2737    +  CDS            NeoR/KanR (fragment): aminoglycoside phosphotransferase confers resistance to neomycin, kanamycin, and G418 (Geneticin®)
   2775..2999    +  polyA_signal   bGH poly(A) signal: bovine growth hormone polyadenylation signal
   3003..3024    +  promoter       SV40 promoter (fragment): SV40 enhancer and early promoter
   3056..3089    -  protein_bind   loxP: Cre-mediated recombination occurs in the 8-bp core sequence (GCATACAT). Cre recombinase
   7151..7213    +  promoter       Mini-TK promoter: minimal herpes simplex virus (HSV) thymidine kinase promoter
   7235..7274    +  5'UTR          HSV TK 5'-UTR: 5' untranslated region from the herpes simplex virus thymidine kinase gene
   7292..8419    +  CDS            TK: KITH_HHV1S - Experimental evidence at protein level: Swiss-Prot protein existence level 1. Catalyzes the transfer of the gamma-phospho group of ATP to thymidine to generate dTMP in the salvage pathway of pyrimidine synthesis. The dTMP serves as a substrate for DNA polymerase during viral DNA replication. Allows the virus to be reactivated and to grow in non-proliferative cells lacking a high concentration of phosphorylated nucleic acid precursors. From Human herpesvirus 1 (strain SC16) (HHV-1) (Human herpes simplex virus 1). Used in molecular biology as a selectable marker to identify transfec
   8464..8512    +  polyA_signal   HSV TK poly(A) signal: herpes simplex virus thymidine kinase polyadenylation signal (Cole and Stacy, 1985)
   8714..9028    +  CDS            gH (fragment): GH_HHV11 - Experimental evidence at protein level: Swiss-Prot protein existence level 1. The heterodimer glycoprotein H-glycoprotein L is required for the fusion of viral and plasma membranes leading to virus entry into the host cell. Following initial binding to host receptor, membrane fusion is mediated by the fusion machinery composed of gB and the heterodimer gH/gL. May also be involved in the fusion between the virion envelope and the outer nuclear membrane during virion morphogenesis. From Human herpesvirus 1 (strain 17) (HHV-1) (Human herpes simplex virus 1).
   9086..9104    -  promoter       T3 promoter: promoter for bacteriophage T3 RNA polymerase
   9147..9169    -  protein_bind   lac operator (fragment): The lac repressor binds to the lac operator to inhibit transcription in E. coli. This inhibition can be relieved by adding lactose or isopropyl-β-D-thiogalactopyranoside (IPTG). lac repressor encoded by lacI
   9173..9203    -  promoter       lac promoter: promoter for the E. coli lac operon
   9218..9239    -  protein_bind   CAP binding site: CAP binding activates transcription in the presence of cAMP. E. coli catabolite activator protein
   9252..9344    -  CDS            lacI (fragment): lac repressor; lacI; The lac repressor binds to the lac operator to inhibit transcription in E. coli. This inhibition can be relieved by adding lactose or isopropyl-β-D-thiogalactopyranoside (IPTG).
   9527..10115   -  rep_origin     ori: high-copy-number ColE1/pMB1/pBR322/pUC origin of replication
  10286..11146   -  CDS            AmpR: β-lactamase; bla; confers resistance to ampicillin, carbenicillin, and related antibiotics
  11147..11251   -  promoter       AmpR promoter: bla
  11330..11444   -  CDS            AmpR (fragment): β-lactamase; bla; confers resistance to ampicillin, carbenicillin, and related antibiotics
  11445..11549   -  promoter       AmpR promoter: bla
  11576..12004   +  rep_origin     f1 ori (sequence partly withheld): f1 bacteriophage origin of replication; arrow indicates direction of (+) strand synthesis
  12035..12192   -  CDS            lacZα (fragment): LacZα fragment of β-galactosidase; lacZ fragment
  12195..12213   +  promoter       T7 promoter: promoter for bacteriophage T7 RNA polymerase
  12681..12839   +  CDS            TH (fragment): TY3H_HUMAN - Also known as TYH. Experimental evidence at protein level: Swiss-Prot protein existence level 1. Plays an important role in the physiology of adrenergic neurons (By similarity). Positively regulates the regression of retinal hyaloid vessels during postnatal development (By similarity). From Homo sapiens (Human).
  16104..16325   +  CDS            INS (fragment): INS_SHEEP - Experimental evidence at protein level: Swiss-Prot protein existence level 1. Insulin decreases blood glucose concentration. It increases cell permeability to monosaccharides, amino acids and fatty acids. It accelerates glycolysis, the pentose phosphate cycle, and glycogen synthesis in liver. From Ovis aries (Sheep).
  17056..17220   +  CDS            INS (fragment) (sequence partly withheld): INS_RABIT - Experimental evidence at protein level: Swiss-Prot protein existence level 1. Insulin decreases blood glucose concentration. It increases cell permeability to monosaccharides, amino acids and fatty acids. It accelerates glycolysis, the pentose phosphate cycle, and glycogen synthesis in liver. From Oryctolagus cuniculus (Rabbit).
  17227..17253   +  CDS            3xHA (fragment): three tandem HA epitope tags
  17317..18966   +  CDS            luciferase: firefly luciferase; luc+; enhanced luc+ version of the luciferase gene
  19033..20460   +  CDS            tdTomato: tdTomato is a basic (constitutively fluorescent) orange fluorescent protein published in 2004, derived from Discosoma sp.. It is reported to be a somewhat slowly-maturing tandem dimer with low acid sensitivity.
>Addgene plasmid #159348 | INS-2A-luciferase-2A-tdT | addgene full sequence | sequence record 313118 | Addgene NGS Result
CAATTGTTGTTGTTAACTTGTTTATTGCAGCTTATAATGGTTACAAATAAAGCAATAGCATCACAAATTT
CACAAATAAAGCATTTTTTTCACTGCATTCTAGTTGTGGTTTGTCCAAACTCATCAATGTATCTTAAAAT
TCCTGCAGCCCAATTCCGATCATATTCAATAACCCTTAATATAACTTCGTATAATGTATGCTATACGAAG
TTATTAGGTCTGAAGAGGAGTTTACGTCCAGCCAAGCTAGCCTCGACATTGATTATTGACTAGTTATTAA
TAGTAATCAATTACGGGGTCATTAGTTCATAGCCCATATATGGAGTTCCGCGTTACATAACTTACGGTAA
ATGGCCCGCCTGGCTGACCGCCCAACGACCCCCGCCCATTGACGTCAATAATGACGTATGTTCCCATAGT
AACGCCAATAGGGACTTTCCATTGACGTCAATGGGTGGAGTATTTACGGTAAACTGCCCACTTGGCAGTA
CATCAAGTGTATCATATGCCAAGTACGCCCCCTATTGACGTCAATGACGGTAAATGGCCCGCCTGGCATT
ATGCCCAGTACATGACCTTATGGGACTTTCCTACTTGGCAGTACATCTACGTATTAGTCATCGCTATTAC
CATGGTCGAGGTGAGCCCCACGTTCTGCTTCACTCTCCCCATCTCCCCCCCCTCCCCACCCCCAATTTTG
TATTTATTTATTTTTTAATTATTTTGTGCAGCGATGGGGGCGGGGGGGGGGGGGGGGCGCGCGCCAGGCG
GGGCGGGGCGGGGCGAGGGGCGGGGCGGGGCGAGGCGGAGAGGTGCGGCGGCAGCCAATCAGAGCGGCGC
GCTCCGAAAGTTTCCTTTTATGGCGAGGCGGCGGCGGCGGCGGCCCTATAAAAAGCGAAGCGCGCGGCGG
GCGGGAGTCGCTGCGCGCTGCCTTCGCCCCGTGCCCCGCTCCGCCGCCGCCTCGCGCCGCCCGCCCCGGC
TCTGACTGACCGCGTTACTCCCACAGGTGAGCGGGCGGGACGGCCCTTCTCCTCCGGGCTGTAATTAGCG
CTTGGTTTAATGACGGCTTGTTTCTTTTCTGTGGCTGCGTGAAAGCCTTGAGGGGCTCCGGGAGGGCCCT
TTGTGCGGGGGGAGCGGCTCGGGGGGTGCGTGCGTGTGTGTGTGCGTGGGGAGCGCCGCGTGCGGCTCCG
CGCTGCCCGGCGGCTGTGAGCGCTGCGGGCGCGGCGCGGGGCTTTGTGCGCTCCGCAGTGTGCGCGAGGG
GAGCGCGGCCGGGGGCGGTGCCCCGCGGTGCGGGGGGGGCTGCGAGGGGAACAAAGGCTGCGTGCGGGGT
GTGTGCGTGGGGGGGTGAGCAGGGGGTGTGGGCGCGTCGGTCGGGCTGCAACCCCCCCTGCACCCCCCTC
CCCGAGTTGCTGAGCACGGCCCGGCTTCGGGTGCGGGGCTCCGTACGGGGCGTGGCGCGGGGCTCGCCGT
GCCGGGCGGGGGGTGGCGGCAGGTGGGGGTGCCGGGCGGGGCGGGGCCGCCTCGGGCCGGGGAGGGCTCG
GGGGAGGGGCGCGGCGGCCCCCGGAGCGCCGGCGGCTGTCGAGGCGCGGCGAGCCGCAGCCATTGCCTTT
TATGGTAATCGTGCGAGAGGGCGCAGGGACTTCCTTTGTCCCAAATCTGTGCGGAGCCGAAATCTGGGAG
GCGCCGCCGCACCCCCTCTAGCGGGCGTGGGGCGAAGCGGTGCGGCGCCGGCAGGAAGGAAATGGGCGGG
GAGGGCCTTCGTGCGTCGCCGCGCCGCCGTCCCCTTCTCCCTCTCCAGCCTCGGGGCTGTCCGCGGGGGG
ACGGCTGCCTTCGGGGGGGACGGGGCAGGGCGGGGTTCGGCTTCTGGCGTGTGACCGGCGGCTCTAGAGC
CTCTGCTAACCATGTTCATGCCTTCTTCTTTTTCCTACAGCTCCTGGGCAACGTGCTGGTTATTGTGCTG
TCTCATCATTTTGGCAAAGACCGGTCCACCATGACCGAGTACAAGCCCACGGTGCGCCTCGCCACCCGCG
ACGACGTCCCCAGGGCCGTACGCACCCTCGCCGCCGCGTTCGCCGACTACCCCGCCACGCGCCACACCGT
CGATCCGGACCGCCACATCGAGCGGGTCACCGAGCTGCAAGAACTCTTCCTCACGCGCGTCGGGCTCGAC
ATCGGCAAGGTGTGGGTCGCGGACGACGGCGCCGCGGTGGCGGTCTGGACCACGCCGGAGAGCGTCGAAG
CGGGGGCGGTGTTCGCCGAGATCGGCCCACGCATGGCCGAGTTGAGCGGTTCCCGGCTGGCCGCGCAGCA
ACAGATGGAAGGCCTCCTGGCGCCGCACCGGCCCAAGGAGCCCGCGTGGTTCCTGGCCACCGTCGGCGTC
TCGCCCGACCACCAGGGCAAGGGTCTGGGCAGCGCCGTCGTGCTCCCCGGAGTGGAGGCGGCCGAGCGCG
CCGGGGTGCCCGCCTTCCTGGAGACCTCCGCGCCCCGCAACCTCCCCTTCTACGAGCGGCTCGGCTTCAC
CGTCACCGCCGACGTCGAGGTGCCCGAAGGACCGCGCACCTGGTGCATGACCCGCAAGCCCGGTGCCTGA
CGCTATCAGGACATAGCGTTGGCTACCCGTGATATTGCTGAAGAGCTTGGCGGCGAATGGGCTGACCGCT
TCCTCGTGCTTTACGGTATCGCCGCTCCCGATTCGCAGCGCATCGCCTTCTATCGCCTTCTTGACGAGTT
CTTCTGAGGGGATCAATTCTCTAGAGCTCGCTGATCAGCCTCGACTGTGCCTTCTAGTTGCCAGCCATCT
GTTGTTTGCCCCTCCCCCGTGCCTTCCTTGACCCTGGAAGGTGCCACTCCCACTGTCCTTTCCTAATAAA
ATGAGGAAATTGCATCGCATTGTCTGAGTAGGTGTCATTCTATTCTGGGGGGTGGGGTGGGGCAGGACAG
CAAGGGGGAGGATTGGGAAGACAATAGCAGGCATGCTGGGGATGCGGTGGGCTCTATGGCTTCTGAGGCG
GAAAGAACCAGCTGGGGCTCGACTAGAGCTTGCGGAACCCTTAATATAACTTCGTATAATGTATGCTATA
CGAAGTTATGAATTCGCCACTGAGAAGTGACTTCTTGTTCAGTAGCTCTGGACTCTTGGAGTCCCCAGAG
ACCTTGTTCAGGAAAGGGAATGAGAACATTCCAGCAATTTTCCCCCCACCTAGCCCTCCCAGGTTCTATT
TTTAGAGTTATTTCTGATGGAGTCCCTGTGGAGGGAGGAGGCTGGGCTGAGGGAGGGGGTCCTGCAGGGC
GGGGGGCTGGGAAGGTGGGGAGAGGCTGCCGAGAGCCACCCGCTATCCCCAGCTCTGGGCAGCCCCGGGA
CAGTCACACACCCTGGCCTCGCGGCCCAAGCTGGCAGCCGTCTGCAGCCACAGCTTATGCCAGCCCAGGT
CCAGCCAGACACCTGAGGGACCCACTGGTGCCTTGGAGGAAGCAGGAGAGGTCAGATGGCACCATGAGCT
GGGGCAGGTGCAGGGACCGTGGCAGCACCTGGCAGGGCCTCAGAACCCATGCCTTGGGCACCCCGGCCAT
GAGGCCCTGAGGATTGCAGCCCAGGAGAAGCAGGGAACCGCCAGGGCCACAGGGGCAGAGACCAGGGCCA
GGGTCCCCCTGCAGCCCCTTAGCCCACCCCCTCCCAGTAAGCAGGGCTGCTTGGCTGGCTTCCTTTGCTA
CAGACCTGCTGCTCACCCAGAAGGGCCCACGGGCCCTGGTGACAAGGTCGTTGTGGCTCCAGGTCCTTGG
GGGTCCTGACACAGAGCCTCTTCTGCAGCACCCCTGAGGACAGGGTGGCTCCGCTGGGCACCCAGCCTAG
TGGGCAGACGAGAACCTAGGGGCTGCCTGGGCCTACTGTGGCCTGGGAGGTCAGCGGGTGACCCTAGCTA
CCCTGTGGCTGGGCCAGTCTGCCTGCCACCCAGGCCAAACCAATCTGCACCTTTCCTGAGAGCTCCACCC
AGGGCTGGGCTGGGGATGGCTGGGCCTGGGGCTGGCATGGGCTGTGGCTGCAGACCACTGCCAGCTTGGG
CCTCGAGGCCAGGAGCTCACCCTCCAGCTGGGGACCTGGCCACTGGGGCAGCCCTGTTCCTGAAGCTCTG
AGCTCACCCCTTCCCCATGACCACATCAGCCCCCCTCCACCCAGAGATGTCACAGCCCCCAGCTAGCCCC
GCCTCCAGAGTGGGGGCCAAGGCTGGGCAGGCGGGTGGACGGCCGGACACTGGCCCCGGAAGAGGAGGGA
GGCGGTGGCTGGGATCGGCAGCAGCCGTCCATGGGAACACCCAGCCGGCCCCACTCGCACGGGTAGAGAC
AGGGGCGCCCTGCTGGAGCTGAGGTATGTGAGCTCGCGCGGGGCTGGGCCAAAGCGGGGCCCGGTGGGCC
GGCTGGGAGGCTGCCCACCAGTCAGCCATCGGCCAAGCTGTTGCCCTGGCTGACCCTGATGGCCAACAAG
GCCGTAGGGAGTGATGGGCAGAGGCCCCTTCTGGGAGGGGAGGGTCAGTGCTCTGTGGGGGACCGTGTGT
TGGAGTGGAGGGCAGCAGGAGGAGCCCTTTGGTGTCCAGGGACTCCTGGAGCTGCCCCAGCCTTCCAGGA
CTTGCAGGGCAGCTGGCACTGGCTGGTGCTGGGGGCTGAGGAGTGTCTTTTGAGGGGCCAAATTTTCTGT
GACTTCTGTCCTGGGGGACCTCTGACCTGAGGCCTCAGGAGAGGGCAAGGCCGCCCACCCAAAAGAGATG
CAGCCATGGTTCGCGGTGCCCTCGGCTGCCCTGGGCCAGAGCTGGGGCTAGCTTTCACCTTGTTGAGACC
CAGGACTCTGTCCCCCAAGCCTGTCTTCGCCAGCGCCTTGACCCCACCCCTCATATACTGTGTCCTGGAA
AACGTGGACACGGGAGACCGCAGCCAGGGCGAGGTATCGCCCCTCCATCCCCCCAGGCCCAATGAGAAGC
AGTTGGCCAAGGTGATCCAGGTGGCAGAGGCAGCATCAGACCCAGTCTCCTGTCAGGCACCACCTTGGGT
GCCGGTCCCCAGATGCCCTGGCGGGGAGTGTGCATGCTCCCGGAGCCCCCAGGTCACCCCATGTGAGCCA
GGCCCACAGAGCTTGGCTCTGCAATGCCTGCTGGGCTGCTGCCCATGCTCCACCCCTTCTGGGAAGCTAA
AAGACAGCCCTTCAGTGTCCAGAGACCTGCCTGGCCTTGGAGCCTCGGTTTCACATGCCCACCGGGCTGG
CAGGGGCACTCAGCTGCCTCCAGCCCCGGCGGTCACCCTGGCATTGGGTCCATCTAACTGCTCCCCAGTC
ACAAGGCAGCTGCTCCCCAAGTCTCCCCAAACCTGCTGGCCCCTCTAGAAGCCTCTGTCCATTCCTGGAG
GACCGAGGGCAGCCTGCATGCCATCCCGCACACAGCCTTCTGTCTGGGCGTCCTGCCTTCACACATGCTG
CACAGGGAGGAAACTCTTATACCACATTCCTTAAGCAGAGACTGAAGCCTGGAGCCAGGCACATGGCACG
TGCTCCCACCCACCCAGGACACACTGCGGTGTGGCTGCCTCCAGGCTGGCCCCCTAGATTGCGTCTGCTC
CTGGCATGGATAACTGGCGCCTTTGCCTGGCCGTTGGGGCAGTGTTTGCCTTCCCCTGTCGGCAGCAAAT
ATTTACTGTCCTCCGTCTCCAGGACTCTCCAGGCCTGAGCAGACCCCGGGGGGATGAGTGTGGACTCAGC
GGTGCTGAGGGTAGCCCCCTGCCCTTCGGGTCCTGGTGCCCAGCAGGGGTCCAGCCCAGGGAAGAGACTG
AGGCCAGGACAGGCAGTGTTTAAGCCTGAGTTTCTGGGAAAGGTAGCCCTGGGCAGAACTTGGGCCGAAC
GTTGGCCAGTGTCTCTCTCCAGCCAGGCTGTGAGGTAGCTGTTTCCAGGATGGGCACCTTTCCACACCCA
GCAATGTGGCCAGGAGCCGCCATTCACGGGTGCGACCAGCAGATGGCATCAGAGCCTCACTTTTGATGCA
CTCCGGCCACCAGCCACGGGTCCAGGTTCTGGCCACCACCCAGGGTCTGAGCAGCTGCATCCTGCCCCTG
CCGGGCACTCCCGGGGGCTGTGGGGCCTGTGGGGGCCCTGCCAGACACTCTTGGGGGCTGTGGGGGGCCC
TGCCAGGCACTCCCAGGGACTATGGGGGCTGTGGGGGGCCCTGCTGGGCACTCTGAAGGGCATGGGGCTT
AGGAATGAGAGGAGCTGTCTGATGATGATGGTGGGGGCATTGCAGAGGCCCCCGGCCTGCTCAGGTCCAG
TCTCGGCCCCTAAGTCAAGCCTCAGGCCAGCCTCTCACCAGCCTGGGTTTCTCAGAGGGCCGGGACAAAT
GTTCTGGGTCTCTAATATTCCAAGAAAGCCTCTGGCTGGACTCTGAGCCCCACCTGCGAGCCCCTAGAAT
CACAGAGAGCTAGGGTGAGAAGACCAGGGGGACTCCGTCCCACCCTCGTCGTGGCTGAGCCCACTGTGGC
CGGTGGTGGACCAGGCTGTGGCCTTTGCTGAGGGTCCCCAGGGCCCCTGGGGGCTACTGAGGCTGGAGGC
CAGCGGTGGCCAGGAGGGTCCCTCCCTCAGCCACTCAAGCCAGAAGGTCGAGTCCTGGTTTCTATGTGAG
GAGGGGGCTTCAGGGGCTGGGACCTGGGGGCACCGAAGGCCTGGAGCTGGGGTCCAGGCGGCTGAGGGTT
AGTGCGTTCCCACGCTCCCCTCCGCCAGCGCCGTGAGGAGAGGGAGGTCCACTCTGGAAAGAATGTTTGA
GGGCAGGGGTAGACAGGGTCTGGGAACGCGGAGATGACACACTGGGGTGCCGCCTCCGCACCCTCCGCCC
TTCCTCCCACTATTGTTTCTGGCCTCGGCCGCAGGAACAGCAAGGCAGACTAGTGGATCCTCTAGAGTCG
AGCAGTGTGGTTTTCAAGAGGAAGCAAAAAGCCTCTCCACCCAGGCCTGGAATGTTTCCACCCAATGTCG
AGCAGTGTGGTTTTGCAAGAGGAAGCAAAAAGCCTCTCCACCCAGGCCTGGAATGTTTCCACCCAATGTC
GAGCAAACCCCGCCCAGCGTCTTGTCATTGGCGAATTCGAACACGCAGATGCAGTCGGGGCGGCGCGGTC
CCAGGTCCACTTCGCATATTAAGGTGACGCGTGTGGCCTCGAACACCGAGCGACCCTGCAGCGACCCGCT
TAACAGCGTCAACAGCGTGCCGCAGATCTTGGTGGCGTGAAACTCCCGCACCTCTTCGGCCAGCGCCTTG
TAGAAGCGCGTATGGCTTCGTACCCCGGCCATCAGCACGCGTCTGCGTTCGACCAGGCTGCGCGTTCTCG
CGGCCATAGCAACCGACGTACGGCGTTGCGCCCTCGCCGGCAGCAAGAAGCCACGGAAGTCCGCCCGGAG
CAGAAAATGCCCACGCTACTGCGGGTTTATATAGACGGTCCCCACGGGATGGGGAAAACCACCACCACGC
AACTGCTGGTGGCCCTGGGTTCGCGCGACGATATCGTCTACGTACCCGAGCCGATGACTTACTGGCGGGT
GCTGGGGGCTTCCGAGACAATCGCGAACATCTACACCACACAACACCGCCTTGACCAGGGTGAGATATCG
GCCGGGGACGCGGCGGTGGTAATGACAAGCGCCCAGATAACAATGGGCATGCCTTATGCCGTGACCGACG
CCGTTCTGGCTCCTCATATCGGGGGGGAGGCTGGGAGCTCACATGCCCCGCCCCCGGCCCTCACCCTCAT
CTTCGACCGCCATCCCATCGCCGCCCTCCTGTGCTACCCGGCCGCGCGATACCTTATGGGCAGCATGACC
CCCCAGGCCGTGCTGGCGTTCGTGGCCCTCATCCCGCCGACCTTGCCCGGCACAAACATCGTGTTGGGGG
CCCTTCCGGAGGACAGACACATCGACCGCCTGGCCAAACGCCAGCGCCCCGGCGAGCGGCTTGACCTGGC
TATGCTGGCCGCGATTCGCCGCGTTTACGGGCTGCTTGCCAATACGGTGCGGTATCTGCAGGGCGGCGGG
TCGTGGCGGGAGGATTGGGGACAGCTTTCGGGGACGGCCGTGCCGCCCCAGGGTGCCGAGCCCCAGAGCA
ACGCGGGCCCACGACCCCATATCGGGGACACGTTATTTACCCTGTTTCGGGCCCCCGAGTTGCTGGCCCC
CAACGGCGACCTGTACAACGTGTTTGCCTGGGCCTTGGACGTCTTGGCCAAACGCCTCCGTCCCATGCAC
GTCTTTATCCTGGATTACGACCAATCGCCCGCCGGCTGCCGGGACGCCCTGCTGCAACTTACCTCCGGGA
TGATCCAGACCCACGTCACCACCCCAGGCTCCATACCGACGATCTGCGACCTGGCGCGCACGTTTGCCCG
GGAGATGGGGGAGGCTAACTGAAACACGGAAGGAGACAATACCGGAAGGAACCCGCGCTATGACGGCAAT
AAAAAGACAGAATAAAACGCACGGGTGTTGGGTCGTTTGTTCATAAACGCGGGGTTCGGTCCCAGGGCTG
GCACTCTGTCGATACCCCACCGAGACCCCATTGGGGCCAATACGCCCGCGTTTCTTCCTTTTCCCCACCC
CACCCCCCAAGTTCGGGTGAAGGCCCAGGGCTCGCAGCCAACGTCGGGGCGGCAGGCCCTGCCATAGCCA
CGGGCCCCGTGGGTTAGGGACGGGGTCCCCCATGGGGAATGGTTTATGGTTCGTGGGGGTTATTATTTTG
GGCGTTGCGTGGGGTCAGTCCACGACTGGACTGAGCAGACAGACCCATGGTTTTTGGATGGCCTGGGCAT
GGACCGCATGTACTGGCGCGACACGAACACCGGGCGTCTGTGGCTGCCAAACACCCCCGACCCCCAAAAA
CCACCGCGCGGATTTCTGGCGCCGCCGGACGAACTAAACCTGACTACGGCATCTCTGCCCCTTCTTCGCT
GGTACGAGGAGCGCTTTTGTTTTGTATTGGTCACCACGGCCGAGTTTCCGCGGGACCCCGGCCAGATCAA
GCTAGCTTATCGATACCGTCGATCGACCTCGAGGGGGGGCCCGCAGCTTTTGTTCCCTTTAGTGAGGGTT
AATTTCGAGCTTGGCGTAATCATGGTCATAGCTGTTTCCTGTGTGAAATTGTTATCCGCTCACAATTCCA
CACAACATACGAGCCGGAAGCATAAAGTGTAAAGCCTGGGGTGCCTAATGAGTGAGCTAACTCACATTAA
TTGCGTTGCGCTCACTGCCCGCTTTCCAGTCGGGAAACCTGTCGTGCCAGCTGCATTAATGAATCGGCCA
ACGCGCGGGGAGAGGCGGTTTGCGTATTGGGCGCTCTTCCGCTTCCTCGCTCACTGACTCGCTGCGCTCG
GTCGTTCGGCTGCGGCGAGCGGTATCAGCTCACTCAAAGGCGGTAATACGGTTATCCACAGAATCAGGGG
ATAACGCAGGAAAGAACATGTGAGCAAAAGGCCAGCAAAAGGCCAGGAACCGTAAAAAGGCCGCGTTGCT
GGCGTTTTTCCATAGGCTCCGCCCCCCTGACGAGCATCACAAAAATCGACGCTCAAGTCAGAGGTGGCGA
AACCCGACAGGACTATAAAGATACCAGGCGTTTCCCCCTGGAAGCTCCCTCGTGCGCTCTCCTGTTCCGA
CCCTGCCGCTTACCGGATACCTGTCCGCCTTTCTCCCTTCGGGAAGCGTGGCGCTTTCTCATAGCTCACG
CTGTAGGTATCTCAGTTCGGTGTAGGTCGTTCGCTCCAAGCTGGGCTGTGTGCACGAACCCCCCGTTCAG
CCCGACCGCTGCGCCTTATCCGGTAACTATCGTCTTGAGTCCAACCCGGTAAGACACGACTTATCGCCAC
TGGCAGCAGCCACTGGTAACAGGATTAGCAGAGCGAGGTATGTAGGCGGTGCTACAGAGTTCTTGAAGTG
GTGGCCTAACTACGGCTACACTAGAAGAACAGTATTTGGTATCTGCGCTCTGCTGAAGCCAGTTACCTTC
GGAAAAAGAGTTGGTAGCTCTTGATCCGGCAAACAAACCACCGCTGGTAGCGGTGGTTTTTTTGTTTGCA
AGCAGCAGATTACGCGCAGAAAAAAAGGATCTCAAGAAGATCCTTTGATCTTTTCTACGGGGTCTGACGC
TCAGTGGAACGAAAACTCACGTTAAGGGATTTTGGTCATGAGATTATCAAAAAGGATCTTCACCTAGATC
CTTTTAAATTAAAAATGAAGTTTTAAATCAATCTAAAGTATATATGAGTAAACTTGGTCTGACAGTTACC
AATGCTTAATCAGTGAGGCACCTATCTCAGCGATCTGTCTATTTCGTTCATCCATAGTTGCCTGACTCCC
CGTCGTGTAGATAACTACGATACGGGAGGGCTTACCATCTGGCCCCAGTGCTGCAATGATACCGCGAGAC
CCACGCTCACCGGCTCCAGATTTATCAGCAATAAACCAGCCAGCCGGAAGGGCCGAGCGCAGAAGTGGTC
CTGCAACTTTATCCGCCTCCATCCAGTCTATTAATTGTTGCCGGGAAGCTAGAGTAAGTAGTTCGCCAGT
TAATAGTTTGCGCAACGTTGTTGCCATTGCTACAGGCATCGTGGTGTCACGCTCGTCGTTTGGTATGGCT
TCATTCAGCTCCGGTTCCCAACGATCAAGGCGAGTTACATGATCCCCCATGTTGTGCAAAAAAGCGGTTA
GCTCCTTCGGTCCTCCGATCGTTGTCAGAAGTAAGTTGGCCGCAGTGTTATCACTCATGGTTATGGCAGC
ACTGCATAATTCTCTTACTGTCATGCCATCCGTAAGATGCTTTTCTGTGACTGGTGAGTACTCAACCAAG
TCATTCTGAGAATAGTGTATGCGGCGACCGAGTTGCTCTTGCCCGGCGTCAATACGGGATAATACCGCGC
CACATAGCAGAACTTTAAAAGTGCTCATCATTGGAAAACGTTCTTCGGGGCGAAAACTCTCAAGGATCTT
ACCGCTGTTGAGATCCAGTTCGATGTAACCCACTCGTGCACCCAACTGATCTTCAGCATCTTTTACTTTC
ACCAGCGTTTCTGGGTGAGCAAAAACAGGAAGGCAAAATGCCGCAAAAAAGGGAATAAGGGCGACACGGA
AATGTTGAATACTCATACTCTTCCTTTTTCAATATTATTGAAGCATTTATCAGGGTTATTGTCTCATGAG
CGGATACATATTTGAATGTATTTAGAAAAATAAACAAATAGGGGTTCCGCGCACATTTCCCCGAAAAGTG
CCACCTGAYGTSYAAGAAACCATTATTATCATGACATTRRMSWAWAWAAATMRKCRKAMCCAACTGATCT
TCAGCATCTTTTACTTTCACCAGCGTTTCTGGGTGAGCAAAAACAGGAAGGCAAAATGCCGCAAAAAAGG
GAATAAGGGCGACACGGAAATGTTGAATACTCATACTCTTCCTTTTTCAATATTATTGAAGCATTTATCA
GGGTTATTGTCTCATGAGCGGATACATATTTGAATGTATTTAGAAAAATAAACAAATAGGGGTTCCGCGC
ACATTTCCCCGAAAAGTGCCACCTG
[124 nt withheld, positions 11576-11699]
C
[91 nt withheld, positions 11701-11791]
A
[49 nt withheld, positions 11793-11841]
CCTTTGACGTTGGAGTCCACGTTCTTT
[37 nt withheld, positions 11869-11905]
ACCCTATCTCGGTCTATTCTTTTGATTTATAAGGGATTTTGCCGATTTCGGCCTATTGGTTAAAAAATGA
GCTGATTTAACAAAAATTTAACGCGAATTTTAACAAAATATTAACGCTTACAATTTCCATTCGCCATTCA
GGCTGCGCAACTGTTGGGAAGGGCGATCGGTGCGGGCCTCTTCGCTATTACGCCAGCTGGCGAAAGGGGG
ATGTGCTGCAAGGCGATTAAGTTGGGTAACGCCAGGGTTTTCCCAGTCACGACGTTGTAAAACGACGGCC
AGTGAATTGTAATACGACTCACTATAGGGCGAATTGGAGCTCCACCGCGGTGGATGCATGTCGACAAGGA
AAAAAGCGGCCGCCCCTCTAGCCTCATCCTCATAAAAGGTCTCATCATTTTCCCTCCAGCCTCTTATGCA
CTGGGGAAACTGAGGCCAGGGGCTATGTGTCCAGCGGACAGGGGTGCTGAATTCCACCCACAGGCTTAGG
GATATGGTCAAGGAAAGCTTCCTGGAGGAGGCCCAGTGGAGGTTCAGGGAGGGATGGGGTGCCCGGCAGT
CTCTAGTGGAAAAGGCGCCTAGCCTATCTCCCCCATGAACCCCCTCACCCAGCCCTGGAAGAGGCCTCAG
TGTCCCGCCTGTGACCAGTTGGCTCAGAAAAGCCCTGGGAGCTCTGAGCCACTGTGAAGGTGGAAACGCG
GCCCCTGGCCTCCCCTCTCCTGGAGGCTGCAGACTCTGCCCGCCAGTTGACGAGGGCTCTGCCGCTCTCC
TCCCCAGGAGCTATGCCTCACGCATCCAGCGCCCCTTCTCCGTGAAGTTCGACCCGTACACGCTGGCCAT
CGACGTGCTGGACAGCCCCCAGGCCGTGCGGCGCTCCCTGGAGGGTGTCCAGGATGAGCTGGACACCCTT
GCCCATGCGCTGAGTGCCATTGGCTAGGTGCACGGCGTCCCTGAGGGCCCTTCCCAACCTCCCCTGGTCC
TGCACTGTCCCGGAGCTCAGGCCCTGGTGAGGGGCTGGGTCCCGGGTGCCCCCCATGCCCTCCCTGCTGC
CAGGCTCCCACTGCCCCTGCACCTGCTTCTCAGCGCAACAGCTGTGTGTGCCCGTGGTGAGGTTGTGCTG
CCTGTGGTGAGGTCCTGTCCTGGCTCCCAGGGTCCTGGGGGCTGCTGCACTGCCCTCCGCCCTTCCCTGA
CACTGTCTGCTGCCCCAATCACCGTCACAATAAAAGAAACTGTGGTCTCTACACCTGCCTGGCCCCACAT
CTGTGCCACAGAGACAGACCCTGGGATCCTCAGACTCCCACACCCCCACCCCAGCCTCACTCAGAGGTTT
CGCCCTGGCCTCCTTCCTCCTCTGGGAGATGGCTGGCCGCCCTGGCCAGGCAGCTGGCCCCTCCGGGCCT
GGTTTCCCCGCTCACCCTGAGGCCCCGCCCAGCTCTGAGCCCCAAGCAGCTCCAGAGGCTCGGGCACCCT
GGCCGAGCTGCCCCATCTCCGTGGGGTGCCCTCCCAAGGTGGGGAGCCACGTGACAGTGGGAGGGCCTCT
CTCAGGCCTGGCAGGGAGCAGGGGTCACAAACTGTGCTGGCTGGGGGTGGTCTCAGAGGTGGGCCTGCAG
GCCTAACCCTCCCTGCTGACAGGGCTCCCAGCCCTTGAGAGAAACAGGGATGGAGGAACAGCTGCCCTGA
TGCCCTCACCCACCCGGAGCAGGCCCTGCGAACCAAGGGGAACCTCAGTGTGGCCCCCAGCATGTGTGCT
GATGGGGAGGGTCTGGCTGAGCTGGTGCCCAGGCAGATGGTCTGGGCCTGTCTCCCCAGCGAGGCAGGAT
GGGGGCTGGATTTCAGACTCTGTAAGATGCCCCTGGCTTACTCGAGGGGCCTGGACATTGCCCTCCAGAG
AGAGCACCCAACACCCTCCAGGCTTGACCGGCCAGGGTGTCCCCTTCCTACCTTGGAGAGAGCAGCCCCA
GGGCATCCTGCAGGGGGTGCTGGGACACCAGCTGGCCTTCAAGGTCTCTGCCTCCCTCCAGCCACCCCAC
TACACGCTGCTGGGATCCTGGATCTCAGCTCCCCGGCCGACAACACTGGCAAACTCCTACTCATCCACGA
AGGCCCTCCTGGGCATGGTGGTCCTTCCCAGCCTGGCAGTCTGTTCCTCACACACCTTGTTAGTGCCCAG
CCCCTGAGGTTGCAGCTGGGGGTGTCTCTGAAGGGCTGTGAGCCCCCAGGAAGCCCTGGGGAAGTGCCTG
CCTTGCCTCCCCCCGGCCCTGCCAGCGCCTGGCTCTGCCCTCCTACCTGGGCTCCCCCCATCCAGCCTCC
CTCCCTACACACTCCTCTCAAGGAGGCACCCATGTCCTCTCCAGCTGCCGGGCCTCAGAGCACTGTGGCG
TCCTGGGGCAGCCACCGCATGTCCTGCTGTGGCATGGCTCAGGGTGGAAAGGGCGGAAGGGAGGGGTCCT
GCAGATAGCTGGTGCCCACTACCAAACCCGCTCGGGGCAGGAGAGCCAAAGGCTGGGTGTGTGCAGAGCG
GCCCCGAGAGGTTCCGAGGCTGAGGCCAGGGTGGGACATAGGGATGCGAGGGGCCGGGGCACAGGATACT
CCAACCTGCCTGCCCCCATGGTCTCATCCTCCTGCTTCTGGGACCTCCTGATCCTGCCCCTGGTGCTAAG
AGGCAGGTAGGGGCTGCAGGCAGCAGGGCTCGGAGCCCATGCCCCCTCACCATGGGTCAGGCTGGACCTC
CAGGTGCCTGTTCTGGGGAGCTGGGAGGGCCGGAGGGGTGTACCCCAGGGGCTCAGCCCAGATGACACTA
TGGGGGTGATGGTGTCATGGGACCTGGCCAGGAGAGGGGAGATGGGCTCCCAGAAGAGGAGTGGGGGCTG
AGAGGGTGCCTGGGGGGCCAGGACGGAGCTGGGCCAGTGCACAGCTTCCCACACCTGCCCACCCCCAGAG
TCCTGCCGCCACCCCCAGATCACACGGAAGATGAGGTCCGAGTGGCCTGCTGAGGACTTGCTGCTTGTCC
CCAGGTCCCCAGGTCATGCCCTCCTTCTGCCACCCTGGGGAGCTGAGGGCCTCAGCTGGGGCTGCTGTCC
TAAGGCAGGGTGGGAACTAGGCAGCCAGCAGGGAGGGGACCCCTCCCTCACTCCCACTCTCCCACCCCCA
CCACCTTGGCCCATCCATGGCGGCATCTTGGGCCATCCGGGACTGGGGACAGGGGTCCTGGGGACAGGGG
TGTGGGGACAGGGGTCCTGGGGACAGGGGTCTGGGGACAGGGGTCCTGGGGACAGGGGTGTGGGGACAGG
GGTGTGGGGACAGGGGTGTGGGGACAGGGGTCCTGGGGACAGGGGTCTGGGGACAGGGGTCTGAGGACAG
GGGTGTGGGGACAGGGGTGTGGGGACAGGGGTGTGGGGACAGGGGTSTGGGGACAGGGGTCTGGGGACAG
GGGTCCGGGGGACAGGGGTGTGGGGACAGGGGTGTGGGGACAGGGGTGTGGGGACAGGGGTCTGGGGACA
GGGGTGTGGGGACAGGGGTCCTGGGGACAGGGGTGTGGGGATAGGGGTGTGGGGACAGGGGTGTGGGGAC
AGGGGTGTGGGGACAGGGGTCTGGGGACAGCAGCGCAAAGAGCCCCGCCCTGCAGCCTCCAGCTCTCCTG
GTCTAATGTGGAAAGTGGCCCAGGTGAGGGCTTTGCTCTCCTGGAGACATTTGCCCCCAGCTGTGAGCAG
GGACAGGTCTGGCCACCGGGCCCCTGGTTAAGACTCTAATGACCCGCTGGTCCTGAGGAAGAGGTGCTGA
CGACCAAGGAGATCTTCCCACAGACCCAGCACCAGGGAAATGGTCCGGAAATTGCAGCCTCAGCCCCCAG
CCATCTGCCGACCCCCCCACCCCAGGCCCTAATGGGCCAGGCGGCAGGGGTTGAGAGGTAGGGGAGATGG
GCTCTGAGACTATAAAGCCAGCGGGGGCCCAGCAGCCCTCAGCCCTCCAGGACAGGCTGCATCAGAAGAG
GCCATCAAGCAGGTCTGTTCCAAGGGCCTTTGCGTCAGGTGGGCTCAGGATTCCAGGGTGGCTGGACCCC
AGGCCCCAGCTCTGCAGCAGGGAGGACGTGGCTGGGCTCGTGAAGCATGTGGGGGTGAGCCCAGGGGCCC
CAAGGCAGGGCACCTGGCCTTCAGCCTGCCTCAGCCCTGCCTGTCTCCCAGATCACTGTCCTTCTGCCAT
GGCCCTGTGGATGCGCCTCCTGCCCCTGCTGGCGCTGCTGGCCCTCTGGGGACCTGACCCAGCCGCAGCC
TTTGTGAACCAACACCTGTGCGGCTCACACCTGGTGGAAGCTCTCTACCTAGTGTGCGGGGAACGAGGCT
TCTTCTACACACCCAAGACCCGCCGGGAGGCAGAGGACCTGCAGGGTGAGCCAACTGCCCATTGCTGCCC
CTGGCCGCCCCCAGCCACCCCCTGCTCCTGGCGCTCCCACCCAGCATGGGCAGAAGGGGGCAGGAGGCTG
CCACCCAGCAGGGGGTCAGGTGCACTTTTTTAAAAAGAAGTTCTCTTGGTCACGTCCTAAAAGTGACCAG
CTCCCTGTGGCCCAGTCAGAATCTCAGCCTGAGGACGGTGTTGGCTTCGGCAGCCCCGAGATACATCAGA
GGGTGGGCACGCTCCTCCCTCCACTCGCCCCTCAAACAAATGCCCCGCAGCCCATTTCTCCACCCTCATT
TGATGACCGCAGATTCAAGTGTTTTGTTAAGTAAAGTCCTGGGTGACCTGGGGTCACAGGGTGCCCCACG
CTGCCTGCCTCTGGGCGAACACCCCATCACGCCCGGAGGAGGGCGTGGCTGCCTGCCTGAGTGGGCCAGA
CCCCTGTCGCCAGGCCTCACGGCAGCTCCATAGTCAGGAGATGGGGAAGATGCTGGGGACAGGCCCTGGG
GAGAAGTACTGGGATCACCTGTTCAGGCTCCCACTGTGACGCTGCCCCGGGGCGGGGGAAGGAGGTGGGA
CATGTGGGCGTTGGGGCCTGTAGGTCCACACCCAGTGTGGGTGACCCTCCCTCTAACCTGGGTCCAGCCC
GGCTGGAGATGGGTGGGAGTGCGACCTAGGGCTGGCGGGCAGGCGGGCACTGTGTCTCCCTGACTGTGTC
CTCCTGTGTCCCTCTGCCTCGCCGCTGTTCCGGAACCTGCTCTGCGCGGCACGTCCTGGCAGTGGGGCAG
GTGGAGCTGGGCGGGGGCCCTGGTGCAGGCAGCCTGCAGCCCTTGGCCCTGGAGGGGTCCCTGCAGAAGC
GT
[63 nt withheld, positions 17158-17220]
GGTACCTACCCATACGATGTTCCAGATTACGCTGGCAGTGGAGAGGGCAGAGGAAGTCTGCTAACATGCG
GTGACGTCGAGGAGAATCCTGGCCCAATGGAAGACGCCAAAAACATAAAGAAAGGCCCGGCGCCATTCTA
TCCGCTGGAAGATGGAACCGCTGGAGAGCAACTGCATAAGGCTATGAAGAGATACGCCCTGGTTCCTGGA
ACAATTGCTTTTACAGATGCACATATCGAGGTGGACATCACTTACGCTGAGTACTTCGAAATGTCCGTTC
GGTTGGCAGAAGCTATGAAACGATATGGGCTGAATACAAATCACAGAATCGTCGTATGCAGTGAAAACTC
TCTTCAATTCTTTATGCCGGTGTTGGGCGCGTTATTTATCGGAGTTGCAGTTGCGCCCGCGAACGACATT
TATAATGAACGTGAATTGCTCAACAGTATGGGCATTTCGCAGCCTACCGTGGTGTTCGTTTCCAAAAAGG
GGTTGCAAAAAATTTTGAACGTGCAAAAAAAGCTCCCAATCATCCAAAAAATTATTATCATGGATTCTAA
AACGGATTACCAGGGATTTCAGTCGATGTACACGCTCGTCACATCTCATCTACCTCCCGGTTTTAATGAA
TACGATTTTGTGCCAGAGTCCTTCGATAGGGACAAGACAATTGCACTGATCATGAACTCCTCTGGATCTA
CTGGTCTGCCTAAAGGTGTCGCTCTGCCTCATAGAACTGCCTGCGTGAGATTCTCGCATGCCAGAGATCC
TATTTTTGGCAATCAAATCATTCCGGATACTGCGATTTTAAGTGTTGTTCCATTCCATCACGGTTTTGGA
ATGTTTACTACACTCGGATATTTGATATGTGGATTTCGAGTCGTCTTAATGTATAGATTTGAAGAAGAGC
TGTTTCTGAGGAGCCTTCAGGATTACAAGATTCAAAGTGCGCTGCTGGTGCCAACCCTATTCTCCTTCTT
CGCCAAAAGCACTCTGATTGACAAATACGATTTATCTAATTTACACGAAATTGCTTCTGGTGGCGCTCCC
CTCTCTAAGGAAGTCGGGGAAGCGGTTGCCAAGAGGTTCCATCTGCCAGGTATCAGGCAAGGATATGGGC
TCACTGAGACTACATCAGCTATTCTGATTACACCCGAGGGGGATGATAAACCGGGCGCGGTCGGTAAAGT
TGTTCCATTTTTTGAAGCGAAGGTTGTGGATCTGGATACCGGGAAAACGCTGGGCGTTAATCAAAGAGGC
GAACTGTGTGTGAGAGGTCCTATGATTATGTCCGGTTATGTAAACAATCCGGAAGCGACCAACGCCTTGA
TTGACAAGGATGGATGGCTACATTCTGGAGACATAGCTTACTGGGACGAAGACGAACACTTCTTCATCGT
TGACCGCCTGAAGTCTCTGATTAAGTACAAAGGCTATCAGGTGGCTCCCGCTGAATTGGAATCCATCTTG
CTCCAACACCCCAACATCTTCGACGCAGGTGTCGCAGGTCTTCCCGACGATGACGCCGGTGAACTTCCCG
CCGCCGTTGTTGTTTTGGAGCACGGAAAGACGATGACGGAAAAAGAGATCGTGGATTACGTCGCCAGTCA
AGTAACAACCGCGAAAAAGTTGCGCGGAGGAGTTGTGTTTGTGGACGAAGTACCGAAAGGTCTTACCGGA
AAACTCGACGCAAGAAAAATCAGAGAGATCCTCATAAAGGCCAAGAAGGGCGGAAAGATCGCCGTGGTCG
ACGAGGGCAGAGGCAGCCTGCTGACATGTGGCGACGTGGAAGAGAACCCTGGCCCCATGCATATGGTGAG
CAAGGGCGAGGAGGTCATCAAAGAGTTCATGCGCTTCAAGGTGCGCATGGAGGGCTCCATGAACGGCCAC
GAGTTCGAGATCGAGGGCGAGGGCGAGGGCCGCCCCTACGAGGGCACCCAGACCGCCAAGCTGAAGGTGA
CCAAGGGCGGCCCCCTGCCCTTCGCCTGGGACATCCTGTCCCCCCAGTTCATGTACGGCTCCAAGGCGTA
CGTGAAGCACCCCGCCGACATCCCCGATTACAAGAAGCTGTCCTTCCCCGAGGGCTTCAAGTGGGAGCGC
GTGATGAACTTCGAGGACGGCGGTCTGGTGACCGTGACCCAGGACTCCTCCCTGCAGGACGGCACGCTGA
TCTACAAGGTGAAGATGCGCGGCACCAACTTCCCCCCCGACGGCCCCGTAATGCAGAAGAAGACCATGGG
CTGGGAGGCCTCCACCGAGCGCCTGTACCCCCGCGACGGCGTGCTGAAGGGCGAGATCCACCAGGCCCTG
AAGCTGAAGGACGGCGGCCACTACCTGGTGGAGTTCAAGACCATCTACATGGCCAAGAAGCCCGTGCAAC
TGCCCGGCTACTACTACGTGGACACCAAGCTGGACATCACCTCCCACAACGAGGACTACACCATCGTGGA
ACAGTACGAGCGCTCCGAGGGCCGCCACCACCTGTTCCTGGGGCATGGCACCGGCAGCACCGGCAGCGGC
AGCTCCGGCACCGCCTCCTCCGAGGACAACAACATGGCCGTCATCAAAGAGTTCATGCGCTTCAAGGTGC
GCATGGAGGGCTCCATGAACGGCCACGAGTTCGAGATCGAGGGCGAGGGCGAGGGCCGCCCCTACGAGGG
CACCCAGACCGCCAAGCTGAAGGTGACCAAGGGCGGCCCCCTGCCCTTCGCCTGGGACATCCTGTCCCCC
CAGTTCATGTACGGCTCCAAGGCGTACGTGAAGCACCCCGCCGACATCCCCGATTACAAGAAGCTGTCCT
TCCCCGAGGGCTTCAAGTGGGAGCGCGTGATGAACTTCGAGGACGGCGGTCTGGTGACCGTGACCCAGGA
CTCCTCCCTGCAGGACGGCACGCTGATCTACAAGGTGAAGATGCGCGGCACCAACTTCCCCCCCGACGGC
CCCGTAATGCAGAAGAAGACCATGGGCTGGGAGGCCTCCACCGAGCGCCTGTACCCCCGCGACGGCGTGC
TGAAGGGCGAGATCCACCAGGCCCTGAAGCTGAAGGACGGCGGCCACTACCTGGTGGAGTTCAAGACCAT
CTACATGGCCAAGAAGCCCGTGCAACTGCCCGGCTACTACTACGTGGACACCAAGCTGGACATCACCTCC
CACAACGAGGACTACACCATCGTGGAACAGTACGAGCGCTCCGAGGGCCGCCACCACCTGTTCCTGTACG
GCATGGACGAGCTGTACAAGTAATTAATTAA
